LOCUS       Exported 2866 bp ds-DNA circular SYN 12-MAY-2021
DEFINITION  An empty sgRNA expression vector. sgRNA sequence can be cloned into
            its Bbs I site. Its gRNA scaffold has efficient ver. 2 structure..
ACCESSION   .
VERSION     .
KEYWORDS    gRNA Cloning Vector Bbs I ver. 2
SOURCE      synthetic DNA construct
  ORGANISM  synthetic DNA construct
REFERENCE   1 (bases 1 to 2866)
  AUTHORS   Fujita T, Yuno M, Fujii H
  TITLE     Allele-specific locus binding and genome editing by CRISPR at the
            p16INK4a locus.
  JOURNAL   Sci Rep. 2016 Jul 28;6:30485. doi: 10.1038/srep30485.
  PUBMED    27465215
REFERENCE   2 (bases 1 to 2866)
  AUTHORS   .
  TITLE     Direct Submission
  JOURNAL   Exported May 12, 2021 from SnapGene Server 1.1.58
            http://www.snapgene.com
FEATURES             Location/Qualifiers
     source          1..2866
                     /organism="synthetic DNA construct"
                     /mol_type="other DNA"
     primer_bind     278..300
                     /label=M13/pUC Forward
                     /note="In lacZ gene"
     primer_bind     292..309
                     /label=M13 Forward
                     /note="In lacZ gene. Also called M13-F20 or M13 (-21)
                     Forward"
     primer_bind     293..309
                     /label=M13 fwd
                     /note="common sequencing primer, one of multiple similar
                     variants"
     primer_bind     320..339
                     /label=T7
                     /note="T7 promoter, forward primer"
     promoter        320..338
                     /label=T7 promoter
                     /note="promoter for bacteriophage T7 RNA polymerase"
     promoter        469..709
                     /label=U6 promoter
                     /note="RNA polymerase III promoter for human U6 snRNA"
     primer_bind     469..489
                     /label=hU6-F
                     /note="Human U6 promoter, forward primer"
     primer_bind     640..659
                     /label=LKO.1 5'
                     /note="Human U6 promoter, forward primer"
     protein_bind    complement(833..857)
                     /gene="mutant version of attB"
                     /label=attB2
                     /bound_moiety="BP Clonase(TM)"
                     /note="recombination site for the Gateway(R) BP reaction"
     primer_bind     complement(1009..1026)
                     /label=L4440
                     /note="L4440 vector, forward primer"
     rep_origin      complement(1119..1707)
                     /direction=LEFT
                     /label=ori
                     /note="high-copy-number ColE1/pMB1/pBR322/pUC origin of
                     replication"
     primer_bind     complement(1199..1218)
                     /label=pBR322ori-F
                     /note="pBR322 origin, forward primer"
     CDS             complement(1878..2738)
                     /codon_start=1
                     /gene="bla"
                     /product="beta-lactamase"
                     /label=AmpR
                     /note="confers resistance to ampicillin, carbenicillin, and
                     related antibiotics"
                     /translation="MSIQHFRVALIPFFAAFCLPVFAHPETLVKVKDAEDQLGARVGYI
                     ELDLNSGKILESFRPEERFPMMSTFKVLLCGAVLSRIDAGQEQLGRRIHYSQNDLVEYS
                     PVTEKHLTDGMTVRELCSAAITMSDNTAANLLLTTIGGPKELTAFLHNMGDHVTRLDRW
                     EPELNEAIPNDERDTTMPVAMATTLRKLLTGELLTLASRQQLIDWMEADKVAGPLLRSA
                     LPAGWFIADKSGAGERGSRGIIAALGPDGKPSRIVVIYTTGSQATMDERNRQIAEIGAS
                     LIKHW"
     primer_bind     2501..2520
                     /label=Amp-R
                     /note="Ampicillin resistance gene, reverse primer"
     promoter        complement(2739..2843)
                     /gene="bla"
                     /label=AmpR promoter
ORIGIN
        1 ctaaattgta agcgttaata ttttgttaaa attcgcgtta aatttttgtt aaatcagctc
       61 attttttaac caataggccg aaatcggcaa aatcccttat aaatcaaaag aatagaccga
      121 gatagggttg agtggccgct acagggcgct cccattcgcc attcaggctg cgcaactgtt
      181 gggaagggcg tttcggtgcg ggcctcttcg ctattacgcc agctggcgaa agggggatgt
      241 gctgcaaggc gattaagttg ggtaacgcca gggttttccc agtcacgacg ttgtaaaacg
      301 acggccagtg agcgcgacgt aatacgactc actatagggc gaattggcgg aaggccgtca
      361 aggccacgtg tcttgtccag gcgcgccact cgagaattct gtacaaaaaa gcaggcttta
      421 aaggaaccaa ttcagtcgac tggatccggt accaaggtcg ggcaggaaga gggcctattt
      481 cccatgattc cttcatattt gcatatacga tacaaggctg ttagagagat aattggaatt
      541 aatttgactg taaacacaaa gatattagta caaaatacgt gacgtagaaa gtaataattt
      601 cttgggtagt ttgcagtttt aaaattatgt tttaaaatgg actatcatat gcttaccgta
      661 acttgaaagt atttcgattt cttggcttta tatatcttgt ggaaaggacg aaacaccggg
      721 tcttcgagaa gacctgttta agagctatgc tggaaacagc atagcaagtt taaataaggc
      781 tagtccgtta tcaacttgaa aaagtggcac cgagtcggtg ctttttttct agacccagct
      841 ttcttgtaca aagttggcat tagaattcaa gcttattaat taatggagca caagactggc
      901 ctcatgggcc ttccgctcac tgcccgcttt ccagtcggga aacctgtcgt gccagctgca
      961 ttaacatggt catagctgtt tccttgcgta ttgggcgctc tccgcttcct cgctcactga
     1021 ctcgctgcgc tcggtcgttc gggtaaagcc tggggtgcct aatgagcaaa aggccagcaa
     1081 aaggccagga accgtaaaaa ggccgcgttg ctggcgtttt tccataggct ccgcccccct
     1141 gacgagcatc acaaaaatcg acgctcaagt cagaggtggc gaaacccgac aggactataa
     1201 agataccagg cgtttccccc tggaagctcc ctcgtgcgct ctcctgttcc gaccctgccg
     1261 cttaccggat acctgtccgc ctttctccct tcgggaagcg tggcgctttc tcatagctca
     1321 cgctgtaggt atctcagttc ggtgtaggtc gttcgctcca agctgggctg tgtgcacgaa
     1381 ccccccgttc agcccgaccg ctgcgcctta tccggtaact atcgtcttga gtccaacccg
     1441 gtaagacacg acttatcgcc actggcagca gccactggta acaggattag cagagcgagg
     1501 tatgtaggcg gtgctacaga gttcttgaag tggtggccta actacggcta cactagaaga
     1561 acagtatttg gtatctgcgc tctgctgaag ccagttacct tcggaaaaag agttggtagc
     1621 tcttgatccg gcaaacaaac caccgctggt agcggtggtt tttttgtttg caagcagcag
     1681 attacgcgca gaaaaaaagg atctcaagaa gatcctttga tcttttctac ggggtctgac
     1741 gctcagtgga acgaaaactc acgttaaggg attttggtca tgagattatc aaaaaggatc
     1801 ttcacctaga tccttttaaa ttaaaaatga agttttaaat caatctaaag tatatatgag
     1861 taaacttggt ctgacagtta ccaatgctta atcagtgagg cacctatctc agcgatctgt
     1921 ctatttcgtt catccatagt tgcctgactc cccgtcgtgt agataactac gatacgggag
     1981 ggcttaccat ctggccccag tgctgcaatg ataccgcgag aaccacgctc accggctcca
     2041 gatttatcag caataaacca gccagccgga agggccgagc gcagaagtgg tcctgcaact
     2101 ttatccgcct ccatccagtc tattaattgt tgccgggaag ctagagtaag tagttcgcca
     2161 gttaatagtt tgcgcaacgt tgttgccatt gctacaggca tcgtggtgtc acgctcgtcg
     2221 tttggtatgg cttcattcag ctccggttcc caacgatcaa ggcgagttac atgatccccc
     2281 atgttgtgca aaaaagcggt tagctccttc ggtcctccga tcgttgtcag aagtaagttg
     2341 gccgcagtgt tatcactcat ggttatggca gcactgcata attctcttac tgtcatgcca
     2401 tccgtaagat gcttttctgt gactggtgag tactcaacca agtcattctg agaatagtgt
     2461 atgcggcgac cgagttgctc ttgcccggcg tcaatacggg ataataccgc gccacatagc
     2521 agaactttaa aagtgctcat cattggaaaa cgttcttcgg ggcgaaaact ctcaaggatc
     2581 ttaccgctgt tgagatccag ttcgatgtaa cccactcgtg cacccaactg atcttcagca
     2641 tcttttactt tcaccagcgt ttctgggtga gcaaaaacag gaaggcaaaa tgccgcaaaa
     2701 aagggaataa gggcgacacg gaaatgttga atactcatac tcttcctttt tcaatattat
     2761 tgaagcattt atcagggtta ttgtctcatg agcggataca tatttgaatg tatttagaaa
     2821 aataaacaaa taggggttcc gcgcacattt ccccgaaaag tgccac
//
