[The description below was written by a language model from this plasmid's Addgene catalogue record and the feature table of its GenBank file.]
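Description:
gRNA Cloning Vector Bbs I ver. 2 is a small (2,866 bp) empty backbone for expressing single guide RNAs in mammalian cells for CRISPR applications. It is built on the pMA-T gene-synthesis cloning vector and is maintained in E. coli at high copy through a ColE1/pUC-type origin of replication. Selection is by ampicillin resistance from the bla (beta-lactamase) gene under its own promoter. The plasmid carries no mammalian selection marker, reporter or Cas9 coding sequence in the annotated features, so the nuclease or dCas9 component would have to be supplied from a separate construct.

The functional cassette is driven by the human U6 promoter, an RNA polymerase III promoter commonly used to produce short, uncapped transcripts with defined ends. According to the catalogue entry, a target-specific guide sequence is inserted by restriction cloning into a Bbs I site, placing it upstream of a gRNA scaffold described as having an efficient "ver. 2" structure. The scaffold and the Bbs I site are not annotated in the feature table, though they presumably lie in the interval between the U6 promoter and a downstream attB2 Gateway recombination site. That attB2 site appears to be a remnant of the cassette's origin, and the record does not describe a use for it. A T7 promoter and M13 forward primer sites lie upstream of the U6 promoter, and together with the hU6-F and LKO.1 5' primer sites within it they allow sequence verification of cloned guides. The associated publication concerns allele-specific locus binding and genome editing by CRISPR at the p16INK4a locus, which is consistent with using this vector to build custom sgRNA expression plasmids for transfection.
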