Addgene plasmid #85586: gRNA Cloning Vector Bbs I ver. 2
Purpose: (Empty Backbone) An empty sgRNA expression vector. sgRNA sequence can be cloned into its Bbs I site. Its gRNA scaffold has efficient ver. 2 structure.
Depositing lab: Hodaka Fujii. Depositing organization: The University of Osaka. Publication: Allele-specific locus binding and genome editing by CRISPR at the p16INK4a locus. Fujita T, Yuno M, Fujii H. Sci Rep. 2016 Jul 28;6:30485. doi: 10.1038/srep30485. PubMed 27465215.
Backbone
  Vector backbone: pMA-T
  Backbone manufacturer: Life Technologies
  Backbone size (bp): 2380
  Vector type: Mammalian Expression, CRISPR
  Promoter: U6
Growth in bacteria
  Bacterial resistance: Ampicillin, 100 μg/mL
  Growth temperature: 37°C
  Growth strain: DH5alpha
  Copy number: High Copy
Gene/Insert
  Cloning method: Restriction Enzyme
  Sequencing primers: 5′ M13 Forward, T7
Terms and licenses: Academic/Nonprofit Terms; Industry Terms: Not Available to Industry
How to cite: gRNA Cloning Vector Bbs I ver. 2 was a gift from Hodaka Fujii (Addgene plasmid # 85586 ; http://n2t.net/addgene:85586 ; RRID:Addgene_85586)
