>Addgene plasmid #85586 | gRNA Cloning Vector Bbs I ver. 2 | addgene partial sequence | sequence record 167733 | LKO1_5 5'-GACTATCATATGCTTACCGT-3'
TTTCGATTTCTTGGCTTTATATATCTTGTGGAAAGGACGAAACACCGGGTCTTCGAGAAGACCTGTTTAA
GAGCTATGCTGGAAACAGCATAGCAAGTTTAAATAAGGCTAGTCCGTTATCAACTTGAAAAAGTGGCACC
GAGTCGGTGCTTTTTTTCTAGACCCAGCTTTCTTGTACAAAGTTGGCATTAGAATTCAAGCTTATTAATT
AATGGAGCACAAGACTGGCCTCATGGGCCTTCCGCTCACTGCCCGCTTTCCAGTCGGGAAACCTGTCGTG
CCAGCTGCATTAACATGGTCATAGCTGTTTCCTTGCGTATTGGGCGCTCTCCGCTTCCTCGCTCACTGAC
TCGCTGCGCTCGGTCGTTCGGGTAAAGCCTGGGGTGCCTAATGAGCAAAAGGCCAGCAAAAGGCCAGGAA
CCGTAAAAAGGCCGCGTTGCTGGCGTTTTTCCATAGGCTCCGCCCCCCTGACGAGCATCACAAAAATCGA
CGCTCAAGTCAGAGGTGGCGAAACCCGACAGGACTATAAAGATACCAGGCGTTTCCCCCTGGAAGCTCCC
TCGTGCGCTCTCCTGTTCCGACCCTGCCGCTTACCGGATACCTGTCCGCCTTTCTCCCTTCGGGAAGCGT
GGCGCTTTCTCATAGCTCACGCTGTAGGTATCTCAGTTCGGTGTAGGTCGTTCGCTCCAAGCTGGGCTGT
GTGCACGAACCCCCCGTTCAGCCCGACCGCTGCGCCTTATCCGGTAACTATCGTCTTGAGTCCAACCCGG
TAAGACACGACTTATCGCCACTGGCAGCAGCCACTGGTAACAGGATTAGCAGAGCGAGGTATGTAGGCGG
TGCTACAGAGTTCTTGAAGTGGTGGCCTAACTACGGCTACACTAGAAGAACAGTATTTGGTATCTGCGCT
CTGCTGAAGCCAGTTACCTTCGGAAAAAGAGTTGGTAGCTCTTGATCCGGCAAACAAACCACCGCTGGTA
GCGGTGGTTTTTTTGTTTGCAAGCAGCAGATTACGCGCAGAAAAAAAGGATCTCA
