>Addgene plasmid #85586 | gRNA Cloning Vector Bbs I ver. 2 | addgene partial sequence | sequence record 167735 | StrepPyoCas9-5UTR-F 5'-CGGTGCCACTTTTTCAAGTTG-3'
CCTTATTTAAACTTGCTATGCTGTTTCCAGCATAGCTCTTAAACAGGTCTTCTCGAAGACCCGGTGTTTC
GTCCTTTCCACAAGATATATAAAGCCAAGAAATCGAAATACTTTCAAGTTACGGTAAGCATATGATAGTC
CATTTTAAAACATAATTTTAAAACTGCAAACTACCCAAGAAATTATTACTTTCTACGTCACGTATTTTGT
ACTAATATCTTTGTGTTTACAGTCAAATTAATTCCAATTATCTCTCTAACAGCCTTGTATCGTATATGCA
AATATGAAGGAATCATGGGAAATAGGCCCTCTTCCTGCCCGACCTTGGTACCGGATCCAGTCGACTGAAT
TGGTTCCTTTAAAGCCTGCTTTTTTGTACAGAATTCTCGAGTGGCGCGCCTGGACAAGACACGTGGCCTT
GACGGCCTTCCGCCAATTCGCCCTATAGTGAGTCGTATTACGTCGCGCTCACTGGCCGTCGTTTTACAAC
GTCGTGACTGGGAAAACCCTGGCGTTACCCAACTTAATCGCCTTGCAGCACATCCCCCTTTCGCCAGCTG
GCGTAATAGCGAAGAGGCCCGCACCGAAACGCCCTTCCCAACAGTTGCGCAGCCTGAATGGCGAATGGGA
GCGCCCTGTAGCGGCCACTCAACCCTATCTCGGTCTATTCTTTTGATTTATAAGGGATTTTGCCGATTTC
GGCCTATTGGTTAAAAAATGAGCTGATTTAACAAAAATTTAACGCGAATTTTAACAAAATATTAACGCTT
ACAATTTAGGTGGCACTTTTCGGGGAAATGTGCGCGGAACCCCTATTTGTTTATTTTTCTAAATACATTC
AAATATGTATCCGCTCATGAGACAATAACCCTGATAAATGCTTCAATAATATTGAAAAAGGAAGAGTATG
AGTATTCAACATTTCCGTGTCGCCCTTATTCCCTTTTTTGCGGCATTTTGCCTTCCTGTTTTTGCTCACC
CAGAAACGCTGGTGAAAGTAAAAGATGCTGAAGATCAGTTGGGTGCACGAGTGGGTTACATCGAACTGGA
TCTCAACAGCGGTAAGATCCTTGA
